Addgene plasmid #189636: pLenti_CHyMErA.v2_U6(SpCas9_I-SceI)-(AsCas12a(dual-gRNA)_PacI-PacI)_PGK-puro
Purpose: Lentiviral expression of single SpCas9 and dual AsCas12a gRNAs for generating combinatorial CHyMErA.v2 3Cs libraries
Depositing lab: Manuel Kaulich. Depositing organization: Goethe-Universitaet Frankfurt am Main. Publication: Optimized metrics for orthogonal combinatorial CRISPR screens. Cetin R, Wegner M, Luwisch L, Saud S, Achmedov T, Susser S, Vera-Guapi A, Muller K, Matthess Y, Quandt E, Schaubeck S, Beisel CL, Kaulich M. Sci Rep. 2023 May 6;13(1):7405. doi: 10.1038/s41598-023-34597-8. PubMed 37149686.
Backbone
  Vector backbone: pLentiCRISPRv2 backbone
  Total vector size (bp): 9150
  Vector type: Mammalian Expression, Lentiviral, CRISPR
  Selectable markers: Puromycin
Growth in bacteria
  Bacterial resistance: Ampicillin, 100 μg/mL
  Growth temperature: 37°C
  Growth strain: NEB Stable
  Copy number: High Copy
Gene/Insert
  Gene/Insert name: hU6 Cas9-Cas12a-Cas12a gRNA cassette, PGK puro cassette
  gRNA/shRNA sequence: non targeting gRNA
Terms and licenses: Academic/Nonprofit Terms; Industry Terms: Not Available to Industry
How to cite: pLenti_CHyMErA.v2_U6(SpCas9_I-SceI)-(AsCas12a(dual-gRNA)_PacI-PacI)_PGK-puro was a gift from Manuel Kaulich (Addgene plasmid # 189636 ; http://n2t.net/addgene:189636 ; RRID:Addgene_189636)
