[The description below was written by a language model from this plasmid's Addgene catalogue record and pLannotate feature annotations shown in this document.]
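Description:
pLenti_CHyMErA.v2_U6(SpCas9_I-SceI)-(AsCas12a(dual-gRNA)_PacI-PacI)_PGK-puro is a lentiviral guide RNA expression plasmid of about 9.15 kb built on a pLentiCRISPRv2-type backbone. It serves as the template for generating combinatorial CHyMErA.v2 libraries by the 3Cs method. In bacteria it replicates from a high-copy ColE1/pUC origin and is selected with ampicillin through the bla gene. An f1 origin is also present and allows production of single-stranded DNA. The viral portion has a third-generation, self-inactivating layout. A CMV enhancer/promoter drives a truncated HIV-1 5' LTR, followed by the Ψ packaging signal with a gag fragment, the RRE for Rev-dependent nuclear export, the cPPT/CTS, a WPRE, and a ΔU3 3' LTR followed by a bGH polyadenylation signal. Outside the LTRs, the backbone retains an SV40/EM7-driven bleomycin/Zeocin resistance cassette.

The payload is a single human U6 (RNA polymerase III) promoter driving a hybrid transcript, which the record describes as one SpCas9 guide followed by two AsCas12a guides. The feature table annotates only the SpCas9 gRNA scaffold; the Cas12a elements are not annotated but presumably lie in the short interval before the PGK promoter. According to the name, the Cas9 guide position carries an I-SceI site and the two Cas12a positions carry PacI sites. These are most likely placeholders that allow unmodified template to be removed after library synthesis, although the record does not say so explicitly. The deposited guide content is listed as non-targeting. Downstream, a mouse PGK promoter expresses puromycin N-acetyltransferase for selecting transduced mammalian cells. The plasmid encodes no nuclease, so Cas9 and Cas12a must be supplied separately for orthogonal combinatorial CRISPR screens.
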