Features (pLannotate 1.2.2; 31 found; start..end, strand, type, name):
     31..83      -  misc_feature   bom (fragment): basis of mobility region from pBR322
    238..617     +  enhancer       CMV enhancer: human cytomegalovirus immediate early enhancer
    618..817     +  promoter       CMV promoter: human cytomegalovirus (CMV) immediate early promoter
    835..1015    +  LTR            5' LTR (truncated): truncated 5' long terminal repeat (LTR) from HIV-1
   1062..1187    +  misc_feature   HIV-1 Ψ: packaging signal of human immunodeficiency virus type 1
   1171..1533    +  CDS            HIV-1 gag (fragment): gag protein from human immunodeficiency virus 1; gag
   1679..1912    +  misc_feature   RRE: The Rev response element (RRE) of HIV-1 allows for Rev-dependent mRNA export from the nucleus to the cytoplasm.
   2289..2389    +  CDS            Rev (fragment): human immunodeficiency virus 1 (HIV-1) Rev protein; rev; enhances nuclear export of unspliced and incompletely spliced viral mRNAs
   2439..2556    +  misc_feature   cPPT/CTS: central polypurine tract and central termination sequence of HIV-1
   2614..2854    +  promoter       U6 promoter: RNA polymerase III promoter for human U6 snRNA
   2885..2960    +  misc_RNA       gRNA scaffold: guide RNA scaffold for the Streptococcus pyogenes CRISPR/Cas9 system
   3087..3586    +  promoter       PGK promoter: mouse phosphoglycerate kinase 1 promoter
   3626..4225    +  CDS            PuroR (fragment): puromycin N-acetyltransferase; pac from Streptomyces; confers resistance to puromycin
   4241..4829    +  misc_feature   WPRE: woodchuck hepatitis virus posttranscriptional regulatory element
   4880..4899    +  misc_feature   cPPT/CTS (fragment): central polypurine tract and central termination sequence of HIV-1
   4901..5134    +  LTR            3' LTR (ΔU3): self-inactivating 3' long terminal repeat (LTR) from HIV-1
   5166..5390    +  polyA_signal   bGH poly(A) signal: bovine growth hormone polyadenylation signal
   5394..5415    +  promoter       SV40 promoter (fragment): SV40 enhancer and early promoter
   5436..5864    +  rep_origin     f1 ori (sequence partly withheld): f1 bacteriophage origin of replication; arrow indicates direction of (+) strand synthesis
   5878..6207    +  promoter       SV40 promoter: SV40 enhancer and early promoter
   6255..6302    +  promoter       EM7 promoter: synthetic bacterial promoter&nbsp
   6321..6695    +  CDS            BleoR: antibiotic-binding protein; Sh ble from Streptoalloteichus hindustanus; confers resistance to bleomycin, phleomycin, and Zeocin™
   6705..6830    +  CDS            ble (fragment): BLE_KLEPN - Experimental evidence at protein level: Swiss-Prot protein existence level 1. Binding protein with a strong affinity to the bleomycin family of antibiotics. Binds to CL990; an antimitotic-antibiotic compound. From Klebsiella pneumoniae.
   6825..6946    +  polyA_signal   SV40 poly(A) signal: SV40 polyadenylation signal
   7019..7035    -  protein_bind   lac operator: The lac repressor binds to the lac operator to inhibit transcription in E. coli. This inhibition can be relieved by adding lactose or isopropyl-β-D-thiogalactopyranoside (IPTG). lac repressor encoded by lacI
   7043..7073    -  promoter       lac promoter: promoter for the E. coli lac operon
   7088..7109    -  protein_bind   CAP binding site: CAP binding activates transcription in the presence of cAMP. E. coli catabolite activator protein
   7122..7214    -  CDS            lacI (fragment): lac repressor; lacI; The lac repressor binds to the lac operator to inhibit transcription in E. coli. This inhibition can be relieved by adding lactose or isopropyl-β-D-thiogalactopyranoside (IPTG).
   7397..7985    -  rep_origin     ori: high-copy-number ColE1/pMB1/pBR322/pUC origin of replication
   8156..9016    -  CDS            AmpR: β-lactamase; bla; confers resistance to ampicillin, carbenicillin, and related antibiotics
   9017..9121    -  promoter       AmpR promoter: bla
>Addgene plasmid #189636 | pLenti_CHyMErA.v2_U6(SpCas9_I-SceI)-(AsCas12a(dual-gRNA)_PacI-PacI)_PGK-puro | addgene full sequence | sequence record 414907 | Addgene NGS Result
GTCGACGGATCGGGAGATCTCCCGATCCCCTATGGTGCACTCTCAGTACAATCTGCTCTGATGCCGCATA
GTTAAGCCAGTATCTGCTCCCTGCTTGTGTGTTGGAGGTCGCTGAGTAGTGCGCGAGCAAAATTTAAGCT
ACAACAAGGCAAGGCTTGACCGACAATTGCATGAAGAATCTGCTTAGGGTTAGGCGTTTTGCGCTGCTTC
GCGATGTACGGGCCAGATATACGCGTTGACATTGATTATTGACTAGTTATTAATAGTAATCAATTACGGG
GTCATTAGTTCATAGCCCATATATGGAGTTCCGCGTTACATAACTTACGGTAAATGGCCCGCCTGGCTGA
CCGCCCAACGACCCCCGCCCATTGACGTCAATAATGACGTATGTTCCCATAGTAACGCCAATAGGGACTT
TCCATTGACGTCAATGGGTGGAGTATTTACGGTAAACTGCCCACTTGGCAGTACATCAAGTGTATCATAT
GCCAAGTACGCCCCCTATTGACGTCAATGACGGTAAATGGCCCGCCTGGCATTATGCCCAGTACATGACC
TTATGGGACTTTCCTACTTGGCAGTACATCTACGTATTAGTCATCGCTATTACCATGGTGATGCGGTTTT
GGCAGTACATCAATGGGCGTGGATAGCGGTTTGACTCACGGGGATTTCCAAGTCTCCACCCCATTGACGT
CAATGGGAGTTTGTTTTGGCACCAAAATCAACGGGACTTTCCAAAATGTCGTAACAACTCCGCCCCATTG
ACGCAAATGGGCGGTAGGCGTGTACGGTGGGAGGTCTATATAAGCAGCGCGTTTTGCCTGTACTGGGTCT
CTCTGGTTAGACCAGATCTGAGCCTGGGAGCTCTCTGGCTAACTAGGGAACCCACTGCTTAAGCCTCAAT
AAAGCTTGCCTTGAGTGCTTCAAGTAGTGTGTGCCCGTCTGTTGTGTGACTCTGGTAACTAGAGATCCCT
CAGACCCTTTTAGTCAGTGTGGAAAATCTCTAGCAGTGGCGCCCGAACAGGGACTTGAAAGCGAAAGGGA
AACCAGAGGAGCTCTCTCGACGCAGGACTCGGCTTGCTGAAGCGCGCACGGCAAGAGGCGAGGGGCGGCG
ACTGGTGAGTACGCCAAAAATTTTGACTAGCGGAGGCTAGAAGGAGAGAGATGGGTGCGAGAGCGTCAGT
ATTAAGCGGGGGAGAATTAGATCGCGATGGGAAAAAATTCGGTTAAGGCCAGGGGGAAAGAAAAAATATA
AATTAAAACATATAGTATGGGCAAGCAGGGAGCTAGAACGATTCGCAGTTAATCCTGGCCTGTTAGAAAC
ATCAGAAGGCTGTAGACAAATACTGGACAGCTACAACCATCCCTTCAGACAGGATCAGAAGAACTTAGAT
CATTATATAATACAGTAGCAACCCTCTATTGTGTGCATCAAAGGATAGAGATAAAAGACACCAAGGAAGC
TTTAGACAAGATAGAGGAAGAGCAAAACAAAAGTAAGACCACCGCACAGCAAGCGGCCGCTGATCTTCAG
ACCTGGAGGAGGAGATATGAGGGACAATTGGAGAAGTGAATTATATAAATATAAAGTAGTAAAAATTGAA
CCATTAGGAGTAGCACCCACCAAGGCAAAGAGAAGAGTGGTGCAGAGAGAAAAAAGAGCAGTGGGAATAG
GAGCTTTGTTCCTTGGGTTCTTGGGAGCAGCAGGAAGCACTATGGGCGCAGCGTCAATGACGCTGACGGT
ACAGGCCAGACAATTATTGTCTGGTATAGTGCAGCAGCAGAACAATTTGCTGAGGGCTATTGAGGCGCAA
CAGCATCTGTTGCAACTCACAGTCTGGGGCATCAAGCAGCTCCAGGCAAGAATCCTGGCTGTGGAAAGAT
ACCTAAAGGATCAACAGCTCCTGGGGATTTGGGGTTGCTCTGGAAAACTCATTTGCACCACTGCTGTGCC
TTGGAATGCTAGTTGGAGTAATAAATCTCTGGAACAGATTTGGAATCACACGACCTGGATGGAGTGGGAC
AGAGAAATTAACAATTACACAAGCTTAATACACTCCTTAATTGAAGAATCGCAAAACCAGCAAGAAAAGA
ATGAACAAGAATTATTGGAATTAGATAAATGGGCAAGTTTGTGGAATTGGTTTAACATAACAAATTGGCT
GTGGTATATAAAATTATTCATAATGATAGTAGGAGGCTTGGTAGGTTTAAGAATAGTTTTTGCTGTACTT
TCTATAGTGAATAGAGTTAGGCAGGGATATTCACCATTATCGTTTCAGACCCACCTCCCAACCCCGAGGG
GACCCGACAGGCCCGAAGGAATAGAAGAAGAAGGTGGAGAGAGAGACAGAGACAGATCCATTCGATTAGT
GAACGGATCGGCACTGCGTGCGCCAATTCTGCAGACAAATGGCAGTATTCATCCACAATTTTAAAAGAAA
AGGGGGGATTGGGGGGTACAGTGCAGGGGAAAGAATAGTAGACATAATAGCAACAGACATACAAACTAAA
GAATTACAAAAACAAATTACAAAAATTCAAAATTTTCGGGTTTATTACAGGGACAGCAGAGATCCAGTTT
GGTTAGTACCGGGCCCTGGTACCGAGGGCCTATTTCCCATGATTCCTTCATATTTGCATATACGATACAA
GGCTGTTAGAGAGATAATTAGAATTAATTTGACTGTAAACACAAAGATATTAGTACAAAATACGTGACGT
AGAAAGTAATAATTTCTTGGGTAGTTTGCAGTTTTAAAATTATGTTTTAAAATGGACTATCATATGCTTA
CCGTAACTTGAAAGTATTTCGATTTCTTGGCTTTATATATCTTGTGGAAAGGACGAAACACCGGTATAGG
GATAACAGGGTAATGTTTTAGAGCTAGAAATAGCAAGTTAAAATAAGGCTAGTCCGTTATCAACTTGAAA
AAGTGGCACCGAGTCGGTGCTAATTTCTACTCTTGTAGATTCGAATTAATTAATGTTAATTAATAATTTC
TACTCTTGTAGATTTAATTAACGTACGCTTAATTAATTTTTTGCTAGCAAGCTTGGCGTAAGGATCCAAT
TCTACCGGGTAGGGGAGGCGCTTTTCCCAAGGCAGTCTGGAGCATGCGCTTTAGCAGCCCCGCTGGGCAC
TTGGCGCTACACAAGTGGCCTCTGGCCTCGCACACATTCCACATCCACCGGTAGGCGCCAACCGGCTCCG
TTCTTTGGTGGCCCCTTCGCGCCACCTTCTACTCCTCCCCTAGTCAGGAAGTTCCCCCCCGCCCCGCAGC
TCGCGTCGTGCAGGACGTGACAAATGGAAGTAGCACGTCTCACTAGTCTCGTGCAGATGGACAGCACCGC
TGAGCAATGGAAGCGGGTAGGCCTTTGGGGCAGCGGCCAATAGCAGCTTTGCTCCTTCGCTTTCTGGGCT
CAGAGGCTGGGAAGGGGTGGGTCCGGGGGCGGGCTCAGGGGCGGGCTCAGGGGCGGGGCGGGCGCCCGAA
GGTCCTCCGGAGGCCCGGCATTCTGCACGCTTCAAAAGCGCACGTCTGCCGCGCTGTTCTCCTCTTCCTC
ATCTCCGGGCCTTTCGACCTGCATCCATCTAGATCTCGAGCAGCTGAAGCTTACCATGACCGAGTACAAG
CCCACGGTGCGCCTCGCCACCCGCGACGACGTCCCCAGGGCCGTACGCACCCTCGCCGCCGCGTTCGCCG
ACTACCCCGCCACGCGCCACACCGTCGATCCGGACCGCCACATCGAGCGGGTCACCGAGCTGCAAGAACT
CTTCCTCACGCGCGTCGGGCTCGACATCGGCAAGGTGTGGGTCGCGGACGACGGCGCCGCGGTGGCGGTC
TGGACCACGCCGGAGAGCGTCGAAGCGGGGGCGGTGTTCGCCGAGATCGGCCCGCGCATGGCCGAGTTGA
GCGGTTCCCGGCTGGCCGCGCAGCAACAGATGGAAGGCCTCCTGGCGCCGCACCGGCCCAAGGAGCCCGC
GTGGTTCCTGGCCACCGTCGGAGTCTCGCCCGACCACCAGGGCAAGGGTCTGGGCAGCGCCGTCGTGCTC
CCCGGAGTGGAGGCGGCCGAGCGCGCCGGGGTGCCCGCCTTCCTGGAGACCTCCGCGCCCCGCAACCTCC
CCTTCTACGAGCGGCTCGGCTTCACCGTCACCGCCGACGTCGAGGTGCCCGAAGGACCGCGCACCTGGTG
CATGACCCGCAAGCCCGGTGCCTGAACGCGTTAAGTCGACAATCAACCTCTGGATTACAAAATTTGTGAA
AGATTGACTGGTATTCTTAACTATGTTGCTCCTTTTACGCTATGTGGATACGCTGCTTTAATGCCTTTGT
ATCATGCTATTGCTTCCCGTATGGCTTTCATTTTCTCCTCCTTGTATAAATCCTGGTTGCTGTCTCTTTA
TGAGGAGTTGTGGCCCGTTGTCAGGCAACGTGGCGTGGTGTGCACTGTGTTTGCTGACGCAACCCCCACT
GGTTGGGGCATTGCCACCACCTGTCAGCTCCTTTCCGGGACTTTCGCTTTCCCCCTCCCTATTGCCACGG
CGGAACTCATCGCCGCCTGCCTTGCCCGCTGCTGGACAGGGGCTCGGCTGTTGGGCACTGACAATTCCGT
GGTGTTGTCGGGGAAATCATCGTCCTTTCCTTGGCTGCTCGCCTGTGTTGCCACCTGGATTCTGCGCGGG
ACGTCCTTCTGCTACGTCCCTTCGGCCCTCAATCCAGCGGACCTTCCTTCCCGCGGCCTGCTGCCGGCTC
TGCGGCCTCTTCCGCGTCTTCGCCTTCGCCCTCAGACGAGTCGGATCTCCCTTTGGGCCGCCTCCCCGCG
TCGACTTTAAGACCAATGACTTACAAGGCAGCTGTAGATCTTAGCCACTTTTTAAAAGAAAAGGGGGGAC
TGGAAGGGCTAATTCACTCCCAACGAAGACAAGATCTGCTTTTTGCTTGTACTGGGTCTCTCTGGTTAGA
CCAGATCTGAGCCTGGGAGCTCTCTGGCTAACTAGGGAACCCACTGCTTAAGCCTCAATAAAGCTTGCCT
TGAGTGCTTCAAGTAGTGTGTGCCCGTCTGTTGTGTGACTCTGGTAACTAGAGATCCCTCAGACCCTTTT
AGTCAGTGTGGAAAATCTCTAGCAGGGCCAGTTTAAACCCGCTGATCAGCCTCGACTGTGCCTTCTAGTT
GCCAGCCATCTGTTGTTTGCCCCTCCCCCGTGCCTTCCTTGACCCTGGAAGGTGCCACTCCCACTGTCCT
TTCCTAATAAAATGAGGAAATTGCATCGCATTGTCTGAGTAGGTGTCATTCTATTCTGGGGGGTGGGGTG
GGGCAGGACAGCAAGGGGGAGGATTGGGAAGACAATAGCAGGCATGCTGGGGATGCGGTGGGCTCTATGG
CTTCTGAGGCGGAAAGAACCAGCTGGGGCTCTAGGGGGTATCCCC
[124 nt withheld, positions 5436-5559]
C
[91 nt withheld, positions 5561-5651]
A
[49 nt withheld, positions 5653-5701]
CCTTTGACGTTGGAGTCCACGTTCTTT
[37 nt withheld, positions 5729-5765]
ACCCTATCTCGGTCTATTCTTTTGATTTATAAGGGATTTTGCCGATTTCGGCCTATTGGTTAAAAAATGA
GCTGATTTAACAAAAATTTAACGCGAATTAATTCTGTGGAATGTGTGTCAGTTAGGGTGTGGAAAGTCCC
CAGGCTCCCCAGCAGGCAGAAGTATGCAAAGCATGCATCTCAATTAGTCAGCAACCAGGTGTGGAAAGTC
CCCAGGCTCCCCAGCAGGCAGAAGTATGCAAAGCATGCATCTCAATTAGTCAGCAACCATAGTCCCGCCC
CTAACTCCGCCCATCCCGCCCCTAACTCCGCCCAGTTCCGCCCATTCTCCGCCCCATGGCTGACTAATTT
TTTTTATTTATGCAGAGGCCGAGGCCGCCTCTGCCTCTGAGCTATTCCAGAAGTAGTGAGGAGGCTTTTT
TGGAGGCCTAGGCTTTTGCAAAAAGCTCCCGGGAGCTTGTATATCCATTTTCGGATCTGATCAGCACGTG
TTGACAATTAATCATCGGCATAGTATATCGGCATAGTATAATACGACAAGGTGAGGAACTAAACCATGGC
CAAGTTGACCAGTGCCGTTCCGGTGCTCACCGCGCGCGACGTCGCCGGAGCGGTCGAGTTCTGGACCGAC
CGGCTCGGGTTCTCCCGGGACTTCGTGGAGGACGACTTCGCCGGTGTGGTCCGGGACGACGTGACCCTGT
TCATCAGCGCGGTCCAGGACCAGGTGGTGCCGGACAACACCCTGGCCTGGGTGTGGGTGCGCGGCCTGGA
CGAGCTGTACGCCGAGTGGTCGGAGGTCGTGTCCACGAACTTCCGGGACGCCTCCGGGCCGGCCATGACC
GAGATCGGCGAGCAGCCGTGGGGGCGGGAGTTCGCCCTGCGCGACCCGGCCGGCAACTGCGTGCACTTCG
TGGCCGAGGAGCAGGACTGACACGTGCTACGAGATTTCGATTCCACCGCCGCCTTCTATGAAAGGTTGGG
CTTCGGAATCGTTTTCCGGGACGCCGGCTGGATGATCCTCCAGCGCGGGGATCTCATGCTGGAGTTCTTC
GCCCACCCCAACTTGTTTATTGCAGCTTATAATGGTTACAAATAAAGCAATAGCATCACAAATTTCACAA
ATAAAGCATTTTTTTCACTGCATTCTAGTTGTGGTTTGTCCAAACTCATCAATGTATCTTATCATGTCTG
TATACCGTCGACCTCTAGCTAGAGCTTGGCGTAATCATGGTCATAGCTGTTTCCTGTGTGAAATTGTTAT
CCGCTCACAATTCCACACAACATACGAGCCGGAAGCATAAAGTGTAAAGCCTGGGGTGCCTAATGAGTGA
GCTAACTCACATTAATTGCGTTGCGCTCACTGCCCGCTTTCCAGTCGGGAAACCTGTCGTGCCAGCTGCA
TTAATGAATCGGCCAACGCGCGGGGAGAGGCGGTTTGCGTATTGGGCGCTCTTCCGCTTCCTCGCTCACT
GACTCGCTGCGCTCGGTCGTTCGGCTGCGGCGAGCGGTATCAGCTCACTCAAAGGCGGTAATACGGTTAT
CCACAGAATCAGGGGATAACGCAGGAAAGAACATGTGAGCAAAAGGCCAGCAAAAGGCCAGGAACCGTAA
AAAGGCCGCGTTGCTGGCGTTTTTCCATAGGCTCCGCCCCCCTGACGAGCATCACAAAAATCGACGCTCA
AGTCAGAGGTGGCGAAACCCGACAGGACTATAAAGATACCAGGCGTTTCCCCCTGGAAGCTCCCTCGTGC
GCTCTCCTGTTCCGACCCTGCCGCTTACCGGATACCTGTCCGCCTTTCTCCCTTCGGGAAGCGTGGCGCT
TTCTCATAGCTCACGCTGTAGGTATCTCAGTTCGGTGTAGGTCGTTCGCTCCAAGCTGGGCTGTGTGCAC
GAACCCCCCGTTCAGCCCGACCGCTGCGCCTTATCCGGTAACTATCGTCTTGAGTCCAACCCGGTAAGAC
ACGACTTATCGCCACTGGCAGCAGCCACTGGTAACAGGATTAGCAGAGCGAGGTATGTAGGCGGTGCTAC
AGAGTTCTTGAAGTGGTGGCCTAACTACGGCTACACTAGAAGAACAGTATTTGGTATCTGCGCTCTGCTG
AAGCCAGTTACCTTCGGAAAAAGAGTTGGTAGCTCTTGATCCGGCAAACAAACCACCGCTGGTAGCGGTG
GTTTTTTTGTTTGCAAGCAGCAGATTACGCGCAGAAAAAAAGGATCTCAAGAAGATCCTTTGATCTTTTC
TACGGGGTCTGACGCTCAGTGGAACGAAAACTCACGTTAAGGGATTTTGGTCATGAGATTATCAAAAAGG
ATCTTCACCTAGATCCTTTTAAATTAAAAATGAAGTTTTAAATCAATCTAAAGTATATATGAGTAAACTT
GGTCTGACAGTTACCAATGCTTAATCAGTGAGGCACCTATCTCAGCGATCTGTCTATTTCGTTCATCCAT
AGTTGCCTGACTCCCCGTCGTGTAGATAACTACGATACGGGAGGGCTTACCATCTGGCCCCAGTGCTGCA
ATGATACCGCGAGACCCACGCTCACCGGCTCCAGATTTATCAGCAATAAACCAGCCAGCCGGAAGGGCCG
AGCGCAGAAGTGGTCCTGCAACTTTATCCGCCTCCATCCAGTCTATTAATTGTTGCCGGGAAGCTAGAGT
AAGTAGTTCGCCAGTTAATAGTTTGCGCAACGTTGTTGCCATTGCTACAGGCATCGTGGTGTCACGCTCG
TCGTTTGGTATGGCTTCATTCAGCTCCGGTTCCCAACGATCAAGGCGAGTTACATGATCCCCCATGTTGT
GTAAAAAAGCGGTTAGCTCCTTCGGTCCTCCGATCGTTGTCAGAAGTAAGTTGGCCGCAGTGTTATCACT
CATGGTTATGGCAGCACTGCATAATTCTCTTACTGTCATGCCATCCGTAAGATGCTTTTCTGTGACTGGT
GAGTACTCAACCAAGTCATTCTGAGAATAGTGTATGCGGCGACCGAGTTGCTCTTGCCCGGCGTCAATAC
GGGATAATACCGCGCCACATAGCAGAACTTTAAAAGTGCTCATCATTGGAAAACGTTCTTCGGGGCGAAA
ACTCTCAAGGATCTTACCGCTGTTGAGATCCAGTTCGATGTAACCCACTCGTGCACCCAACTGATCTTCA
GCATCTTTTACTTTCACCAGCGTTTCTGGGTGAGCAAAAACAGGAAGGCAAAATGCCGCAAAAAAGGGAA
TAAGGGCGACACGGAAATGTTGAATACTCATACTCTTCCTTTTTCAATATTATTGAAGCATTTATCAGGG
TTATTGTCTCATGAGCGGATACATATTTGAATGTATTTAGAAAAATAAACAAATAGGGGTTCCGCGCACA
TTTCCCCGAAAAGTGCCACCTGAC
